Addgene plasmid #111156: pOEM1_pCMV:hShh-pPH:vsvged
Purpose: Baculovirus rescue vector, VSVGED pseudotype, hShh
Depositing lab: Elly Tanaka. Depositing organization: Technische Universitaet Dresden. Publication: FGF8 and SHH substitute for anterior-posterior tissue interactions to induce limb regeneration. Nacu E, Gromberg E, Oliveira CR, Drechsel D, Tanaka EM. Nature. 2016 May 19;533(7603):407-10. doi: 10.1038/nature17972. PubMed 27120163.
Backbone
  Vector backbone: pOEM1
  Vector type: Mammalian Expression, Insect Expression ; Baculoviral rescue shuttle vector
Growth in bacteria
  Bacterial resistance: Ampicillin, 100 μg/mL
  Growth temperature: 37°C
  Growth strain: DH5alpha
  Copy number: Unknown
Gene/Insert
  Gene/Insert name: hShh
  Species: H. sapiens (human)
  Insert size (bp): 1398
  Mutation: wt
  Entrez Gene: SHH (a.k.a. HHG1, HLP3, HPE3, MCOPCB5, SMMCI, ShhNC, TPT, TPTPS)
  Promoter: CMV
  Cloning method: Restriction Enzyme; 5′ cloning site Unknown (unknown if destroyed); 3′ cloning site Unknown (unknown if destroyed)
Terms and licenses: Academic/Nonprofit Terms; Industry Terms: Not Available to Industry
How to cite: pOEM1_pCMV:hShh-pPH:vsvged was a gift from Elly Tanaka (Addgene plasmid # 111156 ; http://n2t.net/addgene:111156 ; RRID:Addgene_111156)
