[The description below was written by a language model from this plasmid's Addgene catalogue record and pLannotate feature annotations shown in this document.]
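Description:
pOEM1_pCMV:hShh-pPH:vsvged is a 7,860 nt baculovirus rescue (transfer) shuttle vector built on the pOEM1 backbone. It is designed to generate a pseudotyped recombinant baculovirus that delivers human Sonic hedgehog to vertebrate cells. It is maintained in E. coli through a high-copy ColE1/pUC-type origin and selected with ampicillin via the β-lactamase gene. Short annotated fragments of lacZα, M13 ori, RSF ori and lacI appear to be backbone remnants. The AcMNPV-derived sequences around the cargo (ORF603 and LEF-2 on one side, polyhedrin 3' UTR on the other) are the kind of polyhedrin-locus flanks through which such vectors recombine with baculoviral DNA in insect cells to rescue viable recombinant virus.

The payload consists of two divergently oriented cassettes. In the first, the human CMV immediate-early enhancer and promoter drive wild-type human SHH. This is followed by a WPRE, which enhances transcript stability and expression, and an SV40 polyadenylation signal. CMV is active in vertebrate cells, so this cassette is expressed after the virus transduces its target.

In the second cassette, on the opposite strand, the very late polyhedrin promoter (with a gp64 promoter fragment) drives a GP64 signal sequence fused to a short fragment of the vesicular stomatitis virus G protein, which includes the VSV-G epitope region. This corresponds to the "VSVGED" named in the record. It is expressed in insect cells during virus production and so decorates the budded virions, a pseudotyping strategy generally used to improve transduction of non-insect cells.

The associated publication concerns FGF8 and SHH in the induction of limb regeneration, consistent with use of the virus for localized SHH expression in tissue.
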