Features (pLannotate 1.2.2; 23 found; start..end, strand, type, name):
    226..598     -  3'UTR          polyhedrin 3' UTR: 3' UTR from the Autographa californica nucleopolyhedrovirus polyhedrin gene (Suzuki et al., 2006)
    699..1002    +  enhancer       CMV enhancer: human cytomegalovirus immediate early enhancer
   1003..1206    +  promoter       CMV promoter: human cytomegalovirus (CMV) immediate early promoter
   1260..2645    +  CDS            SHH: SHH_HUMAN - Experimental evidence at protein level: Swiss-Prot protein existence level 1. [Sonic hedgehog protein N-product]: The dually lipidated sonic hedgehog protein N-product (ShhNp) is a morphogen which is essential for a variety of patterning events during development. Induces ventral cell fate in the neural tube and somites (PubMed:24863049). Involved in the patterning of the anterior-posterior axis of the developing limb bud (By similarity). Essential for axon guidance (By similarity). Binds to the patched (PTCH1) receptor, which functions in association with smoothened (SMO), to acti
   2670..3257    +  misc_feature   WPRE: woodchuck hepatitis virus posttranscriptional regulatory element
   3281..3364    +  CDS            large T antigen (fragment): large T antigen from SV40 (simian virus 40)
   3387..3521    +  polyA_signal   SV40 poly(A) signal: SV40 polyadenylation signal
   3537..3611    -  CDS            P26 (fragment): POXIN_NPVAC - Experimental evidence at protein level: Swiss-Prot protein existence level 1. Nuclease that cleaves host 2',3'-cGAMP. From Autographa californica nuclear polyhedrosis virus (AcMNPV).
   3634..3666    -  CDS            VSV-G tag: epitope tag from vesicular stomatitis virus G protein
   3649..3843    -  CDS            G (fragment): GLYCO_VSNJO - Experimental evidence at protein level: Swiss-Prot protein existence level 1. Attaches the virus to host cellular receptor, inducing clathrin-dependent endocytosis of the virion. In the endosome, the acidic pH induces conformational changes in the glycoprotein trimer, which trigger fusion between virus and endosomal membrane. In neurons, neo-synthesized glycoproteins are sorted to the dendrites, where the virus buds (By similarity). From Vesicular stomatitis New Jersey virus (strain Ogden subtype Concan) (VSNJV). Used to pseudotype many virus-like particles like lentiviral vector
   3862..3921    -  sig_peptide    GP64 signal sequence: signal sequence from the baculovirus envelope glycoprotein GP64; Autographa californica gp64
   3922..3975    -  promoter       gp64 promoter (fragment): Autographa californica gp64; promoter for the baculovirus gp64 glycoprotein gene
   3984..4075    -  promoter       polyhedrin promoter: polh from Autographa californica; promoter for the baculovirus polyhedrin gene
   4161..4766    -  CDS            ORF603: baculovirus ORF603 protein
   4807..5436    -  CDS            LEF-2: LEF2_NPVAC - Experimental evidence at protein level: Swiss-Prot protein existence level 1. Plays an essential role in viral DNA replication. Does not seem to participate in the initiation step but is rather important for the amplification of DNA. Also required for expression from the vp39 and polh promoters. From Autographa californica nuclear polyhedrosis virus (AcMNPV).
   5539..5557    -  promoter       T7 promoter: promoter for bacteriophage T7 RNA polymerase
   5566..5722    +  CDS            lacZα (fragment): LacZα fragment of β-galactosidase; lacZ fragment
   5743..5874    +  rep_origin     M13 ori (fragment): M13 bacteriophage origin of replication; arrow indicates direction of (+) strand synthesis
   5900..6004    +  promoter       AmpR promoter: bla
   6005..6865    +  CDS            AmpR: β-lactamase; bla; confers resistance to ampicillin, carbenicillin, and related antibiotics
   7036..7624    +  rep_origin     ori: high-copy-number ColE1/pMB1/pBR322/pUC origin of replication
   7702..7742    +  rep_origin     RSF ori (fragment): Plasmids containing the RSF 1030 origin of replication can be propagated in E. coli cells that contain additional plasmids with compatible origins.
   7779..7826    +  CDS            lacI (fragment): lac repressor; lacI; The lac repressor binds to the lac operator to inhibit transcription in E. coli. This inhibition can be relieved by adding lactose or isopropyl-β-D-thiogalactopyranoside (IPTG).
>Addgene plasmid #111156 | pOEM1_pCMV:hShh-pPH:vsvged | addgene full sequence | sequence record 211563 | Addgene NGS Result
CAAATTTGATCGCGGACGTGTTAGCCGACACAATTAATAGGCGTCGTGTGGCTATGGCAAAATCGTCTTC
GGAAGCAACTTCTAACGACGAGGGTTGGGACGACGACGATAATCGGCCTAATAAAGCTAACACGCCCGAT
GTTAAATATGTCCAAGCGTTATTTAACGTGTTTACGTCGAGTCAATTGTACACTAACGACAGTGATGAAA
GAAATACAAAAGCGCATAATATTTTGAACGACGTCGAACCTTTATTACAAAACAAAACACAAACGAATAT
CGACAAAGCTAGATTGCTGCTACAAGATTTGGCAAGTTTTGTGGCGTTGAGCGAAAATCCATTAGATAGT
CCAGCCATCGGTTCGGAAAAACAACCCTTGTTTGAAACTAATCGAAACCTATTTTACAAATCTATTGAGG
ATTTAATATTTAAATTCAGATATAAAGACGCTGAAAATCATTTGATTTTCGCTCTAACATACCACCCTAA
AGATTATAAATTTAATGAATTATTAAAATACGTACAACAATTGTCTGTAAATCAACAACGCACAGAATCT
AGCGCTTAATAAATGTACTAATAACAATGTATCGTGTTTTATTAATTAAGATCTGCGGATGCAGGCTCCG
CCATGCATTAGTTATTAATAGTAATCAATTACGGGGTCATTAGTTCATAGCCCATATATGGAGTTCCGCG
TTACATAACTTACGGTAAATGGCCCGCCTGGCTGACCGCCCAACGACCCCCGCCCATTGACGTCAATAAT
GACGTATGTTCCCATAGTAACGCCAATAGGGACTTTCCATTGACGTCAATGGGTGGAGTATTTACGGTAA
ACTGCCCACTTGGCAGTACATCAAGTGTATCATATGCCAAGTACGCCCCCTATTGACGTCAATGACGGTA
AATGGCCCGCCTGGCATTATGCCCAGTACATGACCTTATGGGACTTTCCTACTTGGCAGTACATCTACGT
ATTAGTCATCGCTATTACCATGGTGATGCGGTTTTGGCAGTACATCAATGGGCGTGGATAGCGGTTTGAC
TCACGGGGATTTCCAAGTCTCCACCCCATTGACGTCAATGGGAGTTTGTTTTGGCACCAAAATCAACGGG
ACTTTCCAAAATGTCGTAACAACTCCGCCCCATTGACGCAAATGGGCGGTAGGCGTGTACGGTGGGAGGT
CTATATAAGCAGAGCTGGTTTAGTGAACCGTCAGATCCGCTAGCGCTACCGGTCGCCACCATGGGCGAGA
TGCTGCTGCTGGCGAGATGTCTGCTGCTAGTCCTCGTCTCCTCGCTGCTGGTATGCTCGGGACTGGCGTG
CGGACCGGGCAGGGGGTTCGGGAAGAGGAGGCACCCCAAAAAGCTGACCCCTTTAGCCTACAAGCAGTTT
ATCCCCAATGTGGCCGAGAAGACCCTAGGCGCCAGCGGAAGGTATGAAGGGAAGATCTCCAGAAACTCCG
AGCGATTTAAGGAACTCACCCCCAATTACAACCCCGACATCATATTTAAGGATGAAGAAAACACCGGAGC
GGACAGGCTGATGACTCAGAGGTGTAAGGACAAGTTGAACGCTTTGGCCATCTCGGTGATGAACCAGTGG
CCAGGAGTGAAACTGCGGGTGACCGAGGGCTGGGACGAAGATGGCCACCACTCAGAGGAGTCTCTGCACT
ACGAGGGCCGCGCAGTGGACATCACCACGTCTGACCGCGACCGCAGCAAGTACGGCATGCTGGCCCGCCT
GGCGGTGGAGGCCGGCTTCGACTGGGTGTACTACGAGTCCAAGGCACATATCCACTGCTCGGTGAAAGCA
GAGAACTCGGTGGCGGCCAAATCGGGAGGCTGCTTCCCGGGCTCGGCCACGGTGCACCTGGAGCAGGGCG
GCACCAAGCTGGTGAAGGACCTGAGCCCCGGGGACCGCGTGCTGGCGGCGGACGACCAGGGCCGGCTGCT
CTACAGCGACTTCCTCACTTTCCTGGACCGCGACGACGGCGCCAAGAAGGTCTTCTACGTGATCGAGACG
CGGGAGCCGCGCGAGCGCCTGCTGCTCACCGCCGCGCACCTGCTCTTTGTGGCGCCGCACAACGACTCGG
CCACCGGGGAGCCCGAGGCGTCCTCGGGCTCGGGGCCGCCTTCCGGGGGCGCACTGGGGCCTCGGGCGCT
GTTCGCCAGCCGCGTGCGCCCGGGCCAGCGCGTGTACGTGGTGGCCGAGCGTGACGGGGACCGCCGGCTC
CTGCCCGCCGCTGTGCACAGCGTGACCCTAAGCGAGGAGGCCGCGGGCGCCTACGCGCCGCTCACGGCCC
AGGGCACCATTCTCATCAACCGGGTGCTGGCCTCGTGCTACGCGGTCATCGAGGAGCACAGCTGGGCGCA
CCGGGCCTTCGCGCCCTTCCGCCTGGCGCACGCGCTCCTGGCTGCACTGGCGCCCGCGCGCACGGACCGC
GGCGGGGACAGCGGCGGCGGGGACCGCGGGGGCGGCGGCGGCAGAGTAGCCCTAACCGCTCCAGGTGCTG
CCGACGCTCCGGGTGCGGGGGCCACCGCGGGCATCCACTGGTACTCGCAGCTGCTCTACCAAATAGGCAC
CTGGCTCCTGGACAGCGAGGCCCTGCACCCGCTGGGCATGGCGGTCAAGTCCAGCTGAGCGGCCGCTAGA
CGCGTCGACAATCAACCTCTGGATTACAAAATTTGTGAAAGATTGACTGGTATTCTTAACTATGTTGCTC
CTTTTACGCTATGTGGATACGCTGCTTTAATGCCTTTGTATCATGCTATTGCTTCCCGTATGGCTTTCAT
TTTCTCCTCCTTGTATAAATCCTGGTTGCTGTCTCTTTATGAGGAGTTGTGGCCCGTTGTCAGGCAACGT
GGCGTGGTGTGCACTGTGTTTGCTGACGCAACCCCCACTGGTTGGGGCATTGCCACCACCTGTCAGCTCC
TTTCCGGGACTTTCGCTTTCCCCCTCCCTATTGCCACGGCGGAACTCATCGCCGCCTGCCTTGCCCGCTG
CTGGACAGGGGCTCGGCTGTTGGGCACTGACAATTCCGTGGTGTTGTCGGGGAAGCTGACGTCCTTTCCA
TGGCTGCTCGCCTGTGTTGCCACCTGGATTCTGCGCGGGACGTCCTTCTGCTACGTCCCTTCGGCCCTCA
ATCCAGCGGACCTTCCTTCCCGCGGCCTGCTGCCGGCTCTGCGGCCTCTTCCGCGTCTTCGCCTTCGCCC
TCAGACGAGTCGGATCTCCCTTTGGGCCGCCTCCCCGAAGCTTGTCGAGAAGTACTAGAGGATCATAATC
AGCCATACCACATTTGTAGAGGTTTTACTTGCTTTAAAAAACCTCCCACACCTCCCCCTGAACCTGAAAC
ATAAAATGAATGCAATTGTTGTTGTTAACTTGTTTATTGCAGCTTATAATGGTTACAAATAAAGCAATAG
CATCACAAATTTCACAAATAAAGCATTTTTTTCACTGCATTCTAGTTGTGGTTTGTCCAAACTCATCAAT
GTATCTTATCATGTCTGGATCTGATCACTGGCGCGCCGTGATGCGTATTTCTGAATCTTTGTAAAATAGC
ACACAAGACTCCAACGCGTTTGGCGTTTTATTTTCTTGCTCGACTCTAGTTTATTAGGCCTTACTTTCCA
AGTCGGTTCATCTCTATGTCTGTATAAATCTGTCTTTTCTTGGTGTGCTTTAATTTAATGCAAAGATGGA
TACCAACTCGGAGAACCAAGAATAGTCCAATGATTAACCCTATGATAAAGAAAAAAGAGGCAATAGAGCT
TTTCCAACTACTGAACCAACCTTCTACAAGCTCGATTGGATTTTTGGATAGCCCAGTATCACCCCGGGGT
ACCTGCAGATCCGCAAAGGCAGAATGCGCCGCCGCCGCCAAAAGCACATATAAAACAATAGCGCTTACCA
TCTTGCTTGTGTGTTCCTTATTGAAGCCTTGGTGTGACTGATTTACTAGTAGCATAGATCCGTATTTATA
GGTTTTTTTATTACAAAACTGTTACGAAAACAGTAAAATACTTATTTATTTGCGAGATGGTTATCATTTT
AATTATCTCCATGATCCAGCCAACCACTAGAACTATAGCTAGAGTCCTGGGCGAACAAAATGGTGGCAGC
TTGTGATATTAGTTTGTGCGTCTCATTACAATGGCTGTTATTTTTAACAACAAACAACTGCTCGCAGACA
ATAGTATAGAAAAGGGAGGTGAACTGTTTTTGTTTAACGGTTCGTACAACATTTTGGAAAGTTATGTTAA
TCCGGTGCTGCTAAAAAATGGTGTAATTGAACTAGAAGAAGCTGCGTACTATGCCGGCAACATATTGTAC
AAAACCGACGATCCCAAATTCATTGATTATATAAATTTAATAATTAAAGCAACACACTCCGAAGAACTAC
CAGAAAATAGCACTGTTGTAAATTACAGAAAAACTATGCGCAGCGGTACTATACACCCCATTAAAAAAGA
CATATATATTTATGACAACAAAAAATTTACTCTATACGATAGATACATATATGGATACGATAATAACTAT
GTTAATTTTTATGAGGAGAAAAATGAAAAAGAGAAGGAATACGAAGAAGAAGACGACAAGGCGTCTAGTT
TATGTGAAAATAAAATTATATTGTCGCAAATTAACTGTGAATCATTTGAAAATGATTTTAAATATTACCT
CAGCGATTATAACTACGCGTTTTCAATTATAGATAATACTACAAATGTTCTTGTTGCGTTTGGTTTGTAT
CGTTAATAAAAAACAAATTTAGCATTTATAATTGTTTTATTATTCAATAATTACAAATAGGATTGAGACC
CTTGCAGTTGCCAGCAAACGGACAGAGCTTGTCCACAGTTTTCATTTTTTGGCAGTTTGGTGGTTTATAC
ACATCTTGGGATTTGATTAAAAGATGCATGACTTCACCCACACACTTGGAGTCGTGGTTGTAGAAATGCG
TCAGAGCCTTGATTAAACATCGGTTTTCACACTTGGCACACGAAACCACGTTTGCAATGTAACAGTTTAG
TATAAACCTCTTCCTGTACATACCGCCGCGCGGTACATTGTTTTCTTTCAAATCGTTCAATATTTTTTTT
ATACACGGAGGCATATTAATCTTGTTGTTCAGCATGTCCACGACATTTTTCTTTCCTTCTACGCATTCTT
TCATACAAATGTTTCTCTTGCTGCGTTTTTTAAAATTGGAATTTTTAATTTCATTAATAGTGGGCGGAGC
CGTTAACAGCATGTACAATCGCAGTCCGGAAATTTTGACCAAAACCCCGCCATTGTAGAATACCGTGTAT
GGAGTTAGGGTCAATTTATCAATAAAATCATCGGGATCAATTAAATATGTAGCTTTCTTGTCTAAACATG
ACGCTCTAATGAGCGGACTCCACACGTTATACGATGCATTCGCCATACTTCGCGGCTTCTCGCACCAGCG
GTCCTGATTCGACTAACGGTCGATTGGATGGCTTAATAGTTTTAACGTCACGGCCTTGACGGCCTTCCGC
CAATTCGCCCTATAGTGAGTCGTATTACGTCGCGCTCACTGGCCGTCGTTTTACAACGTCGTGACTGGGA
AAACCCTGGCGTTACCCAACTTAATCGCCTTGCAGCACATCCCCCTTTCGCCAGCTGGCGTAATAGCGAA
GAGGCCCGCACCGAAACGCCCTTCCCAACAGTTGCGCAGCCTGAATGGCGAATGGGAGCGCCCTGTAGCG
GCCACTCAACCCTATCTCGGTCTATTCTTTTGATTTATAAGGGATTTTGCCGATTTCGGCCTATTGGTTA
AAAAATGAGCTGATTTAACAAAAATTTAACGCGAATTTTAACAAAATATTAACGCTTACAATTTAGGTGG
CACTTTTCGGGGAAATGTGCGCGGAACCCCTATTTGTTTATTTTTCTAAATACATTCAAATATGTATCCG
CTCATGAGACAATAACCCTGATAAATGCTTCAATAATATTGAAAAAGGAAGAGTATGAGTATTCAACATT
TCCGTGTCGCCCTTATTCCCTTTTTTGCGGCATTTTGCCTTCCTGTTTTTGCTCACCCAGAAACGCTGGT
GAAAGTAAAAGATGCTGAAGATCAGTTGGGTGCACGAGTGGGTTACATCGAACTGGATCTCAACAGCGGT
AAGATCCTTGAGAGTTTTCGCCCCGAAGAACGTTTTCCAATGATGAGCACTTTTAAAGTTCTGCTATGTG
GCGCGGTATTATCCCGTATTGACGCCGGGCAAGAGCAACTCGGTCGCCGCATACACTATTCTCAGAATGA
CTTGGTTGAGTACTCACCAGTCACAGAAAAGCATCTTACGGATGGCATGACAGTAAGAGAATTATGCAGT
GCTGCCATAACCATGAGTGATAACACTGCGGCCAACTTACTTCTGACAACGATCGGAGGACCGAAGGAGC
TAACCGCTTTTTTGCACAACATGGGGGATCATGTAACTCGCCTTGATCGTTGGGAACCGGAGCTGAATGA
AGCCATACCAAACGACGAGCGTGACACCACGATGCCTGTAGCAATGGCAACAACGTTGCGCAAACTATTA
ACTGGCGAACTACTTACTCTAGCTTCCCGGCAACAATTAATAGACTGGATGGAGGCGGATAAAGTTGCAG
GACCACTTCTGCGCTCGGCCCTTCCGGCTGGCTGGTTTATTGCTGATAAATCTGGAGCCGGTGAGCGTGG
TTCTCGCGGTATCATTGCAGCACTGGGGCCAGATGGTAAGCCCTCCCGTATCGTAGTTATCTACACGACG
GGGAGTCAGGCAACTATGGATGAACGAAATAGACAGATCGCTGAGATAGGTGCCTCACTGATTAAGCATT
GGTAACTGTCAGACCAAGTTTACTCATATATACTTTAGATTGATTTAAAACTTCATTTTTAATTTAAAAG
GATCTAGGTGAAGATCCTTTTTGATAATCTCATGACCAAAATCCCTTAACGTGAGTTTTCGTTCCACTGA
GCGTCAGACCCCGTAGAAAAGATCAAAGGATCTTCTTGAGATCCTTTTTTTCTGCGCGTAATCTGCTGCT
TGCAAACAAAAAAACCACCGCTACCAGCGGTGGTTTGTTTGCCGGATCAAGAGCTACCAACTCTTTTTCC
GAAGGTAACTGGCTTCAGCAGAGCGCAGATACCAAATACTGTTCTTCTAGTGTAGCCGTAGTTAGGCCAC
CACTTCAAGAACTCTGTAGCACCGCCTACATACCTCGCTCTGCTAATCCTGTTACCAGTGGCTGCTGCCA
GTGGCGATAAGTCGTGTCTTACCGGGTTGGACTCAAGACGATAGTTACCGGATAAGGCGCAGCGGTCGGG
CTGAACGGGGGGTTCGTGCACACAGCCCAGCTTGGAGCGAACGACCTACACCGAACTGAGATACCTACAG
CGTGAGCTATGAGAAAGCGCCACGCTTCCCGAAGGGAGAAAGGCGGACAGGTATCCGGTAAGCGGCAGGG
TCGGAACAGGAGAGCGCACGAGGGAGCTTCCAGGGGGAAACGCCTGGTATCTTTATAGTCCTGTCGGGTT
TCGCCACCTCTGACTTGAGCGTCGATTTTTGTGATGCTCGTCAGGGGGGCGGAGCCTATGGAAAAACGCC
AGCAACGCGGCCTTTTTACGGTTCCTGGCCTTTTGCTGGCCTTTTGCTCATTAGGCACCCCAGGCTTTAC
CCGAACGACCGAGCGCAGCGAGTCAGTGAGCGAGGAAGCGGAGAGCGCCCAATACGCAAGGAAACAGCTA
TGACCATGTTAATGCAGCTGGCACGACAGGTTTCCCGACTGGAAAGCGGGCAGTGAGCGGAAGGCCCATG
AGGCCCAAAAAGCTCAACTA
